>Addgene plasmid #51853 | TMED2-bio-His | depositor full sequence | sequence record 79740 | TMED2-bio-His sequence 7142 bps
GTCGACCTCCATCACGGCCTATAAGAGTGAGGGGGAGTCAGCGGAGTTCTCCTTCCCACTCAACCTTGGA
GAGGAAAGCCTGCAGGGAGAGTTGAGATGGAAGGCAGAGAAGGCTCCTTCTTCCCAGTCCTGGATCACCT
TCTCCCTAAAGAACCAAAAGGTGTCTGTGCAGAAGTCTACTAGCAACCCCAAGTTCCAGCTGTCCGAAAC
GCTCCCACTCACCCTTCAGATACCCCAGGTCTCCCTTCAGTTTGCTGGTTCTGGCAACCTGACCCTGACT
CTGGACAGAGGGATACTGTATCAGGAAGTGAACCTGGTGGTGATGAAAGTGACTCAGCCCGACAGCAACA
CTTTGACCTGTGAGGTGATGGGACCCACCTCACCCAAGATGAGACTGATCTTGAAGCAGGAGAATCAGGA
GGCCAGGGTCTCCAGGCAGGAGAAAGTGATTCAAGTGCAGGCCCCTGAAGCAGGGGTGTGGCAATGTCTA
CTGAGTGAAGGTGAAGAGGTCAAGATGGACTCCAAGATCCAGGTTTTATCCAAAGGGTTGAATTCCGGCA
GCCTGCACCACATCCTGGACGCCCAGAAGATGCTGTGGAACCACAGGGACAGGAACCTGCCTCCTCTGGC
CCCTCTGGGCCCCCACCACCATCACCACCATTGAGTCTAGACACGTGATTAATTAAGGATCCCCCGACCT
CGACCTCTGGCTAATAAAGGAAATTTATTTTCATTGCAATAGTGTGTTGGAATTTTTTGTGTCTCTCACT
CGGAAGGACATATGGGAGGGCAAATCATTTGGTCGAGATCCCTCGGAGATCTCTAGCTAGAGGATCGATC
CCCGCCCCGGACGAACTAAACCTGACTACGACATCTCTGCCCCTTCTTCGCGGGGCAGTGCATGTAATCC
CTTCAGTTGGTTGGTACAACTTGCCAACTGGGCCCTGTTCCACATGTGACACGGGGGGGGACCAAACACA
AAGGGGTTCTCTGACTGTAGTTGACATCCTTATAAATGGATGTGCACATTTGCCAACACTGAGTGGCTTT
CATCCTGGAGCAGACTTTGCAGTCTGTGGACTGCAACACAACATTGCCTTTATGTGTAACTCTTGGCTGA
AGCTCTTACACCAATGCTGGGGGACATGTACCTCCCAGGGGCCCAGGAAGACTACGGGAGGCTACACCAA
CGTCAATCAGAGGGGCCTGTGTAGCTACCGATAAGCGGACCCTCAAGAGGGCATTAGCAATAGTGTTTAT
AAGGCCCCCTTGTTAACCCTAAACGGGTAGCATATGCTTCCCGGGTAGTAGTATATACTATCCAGACTAA
CCCTAATTCAATAGCATATGTTACCCAACGGGAAGCATATGCTATCGAATTAGGGTTAGTAAAAGGGTCC
TAAGGAACAGCGATATCTCCCACCCCATGAGCTGTCACGGTTTTATTTACATGGGGTCAGGATTCCACGA
GGGTAGTGAACCATTTTAGTCACAAGGGCAGTGGCTGAAGATCAAGGAGCGGGCAGTGAACTCTCCTGAA
TCTTCGCCTGCTTCTTCATTCTCCTTCGTTTAGCTAATAGAATAACTGCTGAGTTGTGAACAGTAAGGTG
TATGTGAGGTGCTCGAAAACAAGGTTTCAGGTGACGCCCCCAGAATAAAATTTGGACGGGGGGTTCAGTG
GTGGCATTGTGCTATGACACCAATATAACCCTCACAAACCCCTTGGGCAATAAATACTAGTGTAGGAATG
AAACATTCTGAATATCTTTAACAATAGAAATCCATGGGGTGGGGACAAGCCGTAAAGACTGGATGTCCAT
CTCACACGAATTTATGGCTATGGGCAACACATAATCCTAGTGCAATATGATACTGGGGTTATTAAGATGT
GTCCCAGGCAGGGACCAAGACAGGTGAACCATGTTGTTACACTCTATTTGTAACAAGGGGAAAGAGAGTG
GACGCCGACAGCAGCGGACTCCACTGGTTGTCTCTAACACCCCCGAAAATTAAACGGGGCTCCACGCCAA
TGGGGCCCATAAACAAAGACAAGTGGCCACTCTTTTTTTTGAAATTGTGGAGTGGGGGCACGCGTCAGCC
CCCACACGCCGCCCTGCGGTTTTGGACTGTAAAATAAGGGTGTAATAACTTGGCTGATTGTAACCCCGCT
AACCACTGCGGTCAAACCACTTGCCCACAAAACCACTAATGGCACCCCGGGGAATACCTGCATAAGTAGG
TGGGCGGGCCAAGATAGGGGCGCGATTGCTGCGATCTGGAGGACAAATTACACACACTTGCGCCTGAGCG
CCAAGCACAGGGTTGTTGGTCCTCATATTCACGAGGTCGCTGAGAGCACGGTGGGCTAATGTTGCCATGG
GTAGCATATACTACCCAAATATCTGGATAGCATATGCTATCCTAATCTATATCTGGGTAGCATAGGCTAT
CCTAATCTATATCTGGGTAGCATATGCTATCCTAATCTATATCTGGGTAGTATATGCTATCCTAATTTAT
ATCTGGGTAGCATAGGCTATCCTAATCTATATCTGGGTAGCATATGCTATCCTAATCTATATCTGGGTAG
TATATGCTATCCTAATCTGTATCCGGGTAGCATATGCTATCCTAATAGAGATTAGGGTAGTATATGCTAT
CCTAATTTATATCTGGGTAGCATATACTACCCAAATATCTGGATAGCATATGCTATCCTAATCTATATCT
GGGTAGCATATGCTATCCTAATCTATATCTGGGTAGCATAGGCTATCCTAATCTATATCTGGGTAGCATA
TGCTATCCTAATCTATATCTGGGTAGTATATGCTATCCTAATTTATATCTGGGTAGCATAGGCTATCCTA
ATCTATATCTGGGTAGCATATGCTATCCTAATCTATATCTGGGTAGTATATGCTATCCTAATCTGTATCC
GGGTAGCATATGCTATCCTCATGATAAGCTGTCAAACATGAGAATTTTCTTGAAGACGAAAGGGCCTCGT
GATACGCCTATTTTTATAGGTTAATGTCATGATAATAATGGTTTCTTAGACGTCAGGTGGCACTTTTCGG
GGAAATGTGCGCGGAACCCCTATTTGTTTATTTTTCTAAATACATTCAAATATGTATCCGCTCATGAGAC
AATAACCCTGATAAATGCTTCAATAATATTGAAAAAGGAAGAGTATGAGTATTCAACATTTCCGTGTCGC
CCTTATTCCCTTTTTTGCGGCATTTTGCCTTCCTGTTTTTGCTCACCCAGAAACGCTGGTGAAAGTAAAA
GATGCTGAAGATCAGTTGGGTGCACGAGTGGGTTACATCGAACTGGATCTCAACAGCGGTAAGATCCTTG
AGAGTTTTCGCCCCGAAGAACGTTTTCCAATGATGAGCACTTTTAAAGTTCTGCTATGTGGCGCGGTATT
ATCCCGTGTTGACGCCGGGCAAGAGCAACTCGGTCGCCGCATACACTATTCTCAGAATGACTTGGTTGAG
TACTCACCAGTCACAGAAAAGCATCTTACGGATGGCATGACAGTAAGAGAATTATGCAGTGCTGCCATAA
CCATGAGTGATAACACTGCGGCCAACTTACTTCTGACAACGATCGGAGGACCGAAGGAGCTAACCGCTTT
TTTGCACAACATGGGGGATCATGTAACTCGCCTTGATCGTTGGGAACCGGAGCTGAATGAAGCCATACCA
AACGACGAGCGTGACACCACGATGCCTGCAGCAATGGCAACAACGTTGCGCAAACTATTAACTGGCGAAC
TACTTACTCTAGCTTCCCGGCAACAATTAATAGACTGGATGGAGGCGGATAAAGTTGCAGGACCACTTCT
GCGCTCGGCCCTTCCGGCTGGCTGGTTTATTGCTGATAAATCTGGAGCCGGTGAGCGTGGGTCTCGCGGT
ATCATTGCAGCACTGGGGCCAGATGGTAAGCCCTCCCGTATCGTAGTTATCTACACGACGGGGAGTCAGG
CAACTATGGATGAACGAAATAGACAGATCGCTGAGATAGGTGCCTCACTGATTAAGCATTGGTAACTGTC
AGACCAAGTTTACTCATATATACTTTAGATTGATTTAAAACTTCATTTTTAATTTAAAAGGATCTAGGTG
AAGATCCTTTTTGATAATCTCATGACCAAAATCCCTTAACGTGAGTTTTCGTTCCACTGAGCGTCAGACC
CCGTAGAAAAGATCAAAGGATCTTCTTGAGATCCTTTTTTTCTGCGCGTAATCTGCTGCTTGCAAACAAA
AAAACCACCGCTACCAGCGGTGGTTTGTTTGCCGGATCAAGAGCTACCAACTCTTTTTCCGAAGGTAACT
GGCTTCAGCAGAGCGCAGATACCAAATACTGTTCTTCTAGTGTAGCCGTAGTTAGGCCACCACTTCAAGA
ACTCTGTAGCACCGCCTACATACCTCGCTCTGCTAATCCTGTTACCAGTGGCTGCTGCCAGTGGCGATAA
GTCGTGTCTTACCGGGTTGGACTCAAGACGATAGTTACCGGATAAGGCGCAGCGGTCGGGCTGAACGGGG
GGTTCGTGCACACAGCCCAGCTTGGAGCGAACGACCTACACCGAACTGAGATACCTACAGCGTGAGCTAT
GAGAAAGCGCCACGCTTCCCGAAGGGAGAAAGGCGGACAGGTATCCGGTAAGCGGCAGGGTCGGAACAGG
AGAGCGCACGAGGGAGCTTCCAGGGGGAAACGCCTGGTATCTTTATAGTCCTGTCGGGTTTCGCCACCTC
TGACTTGAGCGTCGATTTTTGTGATGCTCGTCAGGGGGGCGGAGCCTATGGAAAAACGCCAGCAACGCGG
CCTTTTTACGGTTCCTGGCCTTTTGCTGGCCTTTTGCTCACATGTTCTTTCCTGCGTTATCCCCTGATTC
TGTGGATAACCGTATTACCGCCTTTGAGTGAGCTGATACCGCTCGCCGCAGCCGAACGACCGAGCGCAGC
GAGTCAGTGAGCGAGGAAGCGGAAGAGCGCCCAATACGCAAACCGCCTCTCCCCGCGCGTTGGCCGATTC
ATTAATGCAGCTGGCACGACAGGTTTCCCGACTGGAAAGCGGGCAGTGAGCGCAACGCAATTAATGTGAG
TTAGCTCACTCATTAGGCACCCCAGGCTTTACACTTTATGCTTCCGGCTCGTATGTTGTGTGGAATTGTG
AGCGGATAACAATTTCACACAGGAAACAGCTATGACCATGATTACGCCAAGCTCTAGCTAGAGGTCGACC
AATTCTCATGTTTGACAGCTTATCATCGCAGATCCGGGCAACGTTGTTGCCATTGCTGCAGGCGCAGAAC
TGGTAGGTATGGAAGATCTATACATTGAATCAATATTGGCAATTAGCCATATTAGTCATTGGTTATATAG
CATAAATCAATATTGGCTATTGGCCATTGCATACGTTGTATCTATATCATAATATGTACATTTATATTGG
CTCATGTCCAATATGACCGCCATGTTGACATTGATTATTGACTAGTTATTAATAGTAATCAATTACGGGG
TCATTAGTTCATAGCCCATATATGGAGTTCCGCGTTACATAACTTACGGTAAATGGCCCGCCTGGCTGAC
CGCCCAACGACCCCCGCCCATTGACGTCAATAATGACGTATGTTCCCATAGTAACGCCAATAGGGACTTT
CCATTGACGTCAATGGGTGGAGTATTTACGGTAAACTGCCCACTTGGCAGTACATCAAGTGTATCATATG
CCAAGTCCGCCCCCTATTGACGTCAATGACGGTAAATGGCCCGCCTGGCATTATGCCCAGTACATGACCT
TACGGGACTTTCCTACTTGGCAGTACATCTACGTATTAGTCATCGCTATTACCATGGTGATGCGGTTTTG
GCAGTACACCAATGGGCGTGGATAGCGGTTTGACTCACGGGGATTTCCAAGTCTCCACCCCATTGACGTC
AATGGGAGTTTGTTTTGGCACCAAAATCAACGGGACTTTCCAAAATGTCGTAATAACCCCGCCCCGTTGA
CGCAAATGGGCGGTAGGCGTGTACGGTGGGAGGTCTATATAAGCAGAGCTCGTTTAGTGAACCGTCAGAT
CCTCACTCTCTTCCGCATCGCTGTCTGCGAGGGCCAGCTGTTGGGCTCGCGGTTGAGGACAAACTCTTCG
CGGTCTTTCCAGTACTCTTGGATCGGAAACCCGTCGGCCTCCGAACGGTACTCCGCCACCGAGGGACCTG
AGCGAGTCCGCATCGACCGGATCGGAAAACCTCTCGAGAAAGGCGTCTAACCAGTCACAGTCGCAAGGTA
GGCTGAGCACCGTGGCGGGCGGCAGCGGGTGGCGGTCGGGGTTGTTTCTGGCGGAGGTGCTGCTGATGAT
GTAATTAAAGTAGGCGGTCTTGAGACGGCGGATGGTCGAGGTGAGGTGTGGCAGGCTTGAGATCCAGCTG
TTGGGGTGAGTACTCCCTCTCAAAAGCGGGCATTACTTCTGCGCTAAGATTGTCAGTTTCCAAAAACGAG
GAGGATTTGATATTCACCTGGCCCGATCTGGCCATACACTTGAGTGACAATGACATCCACTTTGCCTTTC
TCTCCACAGGTGTCCACTCCCAGGTCCAAGTTTAAACTGCGGCCGCCACCATGGTCACACTGGCCGAGCT
GCTGGTGCTGCTGGCCGCTCTGCTGGCCACCGTGTCCGGCTACTTCGTGAGCATCGACGCCCACGCCGAG
GAATGCTTTTTCGAGAGAGTGACCAGCGGCACCAAGATGGGCCTGATCTTCGAGGTGGCCGAGGGCGGCT
TCCTGGACATCGACGTGGAGATCACCGGCCCTGACAACAAGGGCATCTACAAGGGCGACCGGGAGAGCAG
CGGCAAGTACACCTTCGCCGCCCACATGGACGGCACCTACAAGTTCTGCTTCAGCAACCGGATGAGCACC
ATGACCCCCAAGATCGTGATGTTCACCATCGACATCGGCGAGGCCCCCAAGGGCCAGGATATGGAAACCG
AGGCCCACCAGAACAAGCTGGAAGAGATGATCAACGAGCTGGCCGTGGCCATGACAGCCGTGAAGCACGA
GCAGGAATACATGGAAGTCCGGGAGCGGATCCACCGGGCCATCAACGACAACACCAACTCTAGAGGCGCG
CC
Features (pLannotate 1.2.2; 19 found; start..end, strand, type, name):
    713..768     +  polyA_signal   β-globin poly(A) signal: rabbit β-globin polyadenylation signal (Gil and Proudfoot, 1987)
   1282..2963    -  rep_origin     oriP (fragment): Epstein-Barr virus oriP replication origin (Yates et al., 2000)
   3090..3194    +  promoter       AmpR promoter: bla
   3195..4055    +  CDS            AmpR: β-lactamase; bla; confers resistance to ampicillin, carbenicillin, and related antibiotics
   4226..4814    +  rep_origin     ori: high-copy-number ColE1/pMB1/pBR322/pUC origin of replication
   4997..5089    +  CDS            lacI (fragment): lac repressor; lacI; The lac repressor binds to the lac operator to inhibit transcription in E. coli. This inhibition can be relieved by adding lactose or isopropyl-β-D-thiogalactopyranoside (IPTG).
   5102..5123    +  protein_bind   CAP binding site: CAP binding activates transcription in the presence of cAMP. E. coli catabolite activator protein
   5138..5168    +  promoter       lac promoter: promoter for the E. coli lac operon
   5176..5192    +  protein_bind   lac operator: The lac repressor binds to the lac operator to inhibit transcription in E. coli. This inhibition can be relieved by adding lactose or isopropyl-β-D-thiogalactopyranoside (IPTG). lac repressor encoded by lacI
   5262..5278    +  promoter       tet promoter (fragment): E. coli promoter for tetracycline efflux protein gene
   5288..5313    -  CDS            bla(M) (fragment): β-lactamase lacking the signal sequence; bla(M); allows cytosolic expression of β-lactamase
   5487..5866    +  enhancer       CMV enhancer: human cytomegalovirus immediate early enhancer
   5868..6067    +  promoter       CMV promoter: human cytomegalovirus (CMV) immediate early promoter
   6135..6173    +  misc_feature   Ad SA (fragment): adenovirus major late transcript splice acceptor (Friedrich and Soriano, 1991)
   6206..6415    -  CDS            PTP (fragment): TERM_ADE02 - Experimental evidence at protein level: Swiss-Prot protein existence level 1. Protein covalently bound to the viral DNA that acts as a primer for viral genomic replication by DNA strand displacement. Assembles on the viral origin of replication in an initiation complex with viral polymerase, DBP, host NFIA and host POU2F1/OCT1. During initiation, the polymerase covalently couples the first dCTP with Ser- 580 of pTP. The terminal protein stimulates the template activity over 20 fold compared to protein-free templates. Neo-synthesized viral genomes are linked to two preterminal prot
   6446..6535    +  intron         chimeric intron (fragment): chimera between introns from adenovirus and immunoglobulin heavy chain genes
   6554..6600    +  CDS            IgH signal sequence (fragment): signal sequence from the mouse immunoglobulin heavy chain variable region
   6631..7134    +  CDS            TMED2 (fragment): TMED2_HUMAN - Also known as RNP24. Experimental evidence at protein level: Swiss-Prot protein existence level 1. Involved in vesicular protein trafficking. Mainly functions in the early secretory pathway but also in post-Golgi membranes. Thought to act as cargo receptor at the lumenal side for incorporation of secretory cargo molecules into transport vesicles and to be involved in vesicle coat formation at the cytoplasmic side. In COPII vesicle- mediated anterograde transport involved in the transport of GPI- anchored proteins and proposed to act together with TMED10 as their cargo receptor; t
   7135..553     +  CDS            Cd4 (fragment) (across the origin): CD4_RAT - Experimental evidence at protein level: Swiss-Prot protein existence level 1. Integral membrane glycoprotein that plays an essential role in the immune response and serves multiple functions in responses against both external and internal offenses. In T-cells, functions primarily as a coreceptor for MHC class II molecule:peptide complex. The antigens presented by class II peptides are derived from extracellular proteins while class I peptides are derived from cytosolic proteins. Interacts simultaneously with the T-cell receptor (TCR) and the MHC class II presented by antigen presenti
