[The description below was written by a language model from this plasmid's Addgene catalogue record and pLannotate feature annotations shown in this document.]
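Description:
TMED2-bio-His is a mammalian expression plasmid built on the pTT3 backbone, designed to produce the extracellular (lumenal) portion of human TMED2, a p24-family cargo receptor of the early secretory pathway, as a soluble, secreted, tagged protein. It is maintained in E. coli through a high-copy ColE1/pUC-type origin and an ampicillin resistance gene. The backbone also carries a fragment of the Epstein-Barr virus oriP element, which supports episomal retention and enhanced transient expression in cells that supply EBNA1. Remnants of lac regulatory sequences and a few small annotated fragments appear to be cloning-vector leftovers with no evident role in expression.

The expression cassette is driven by the CMV immediate early enhancer and promoter, followed by adenovirus-derived leader and splice sequences and a chimeric intron fragment that promote efficient mRNA processing. The short antisense hit to an adenoviral terminal protein most likely reflects this leader region rather than a real coding part. A fragment annotated as a mouse immunoglobulin heavy chain signal sequence lies just upstream of the insert, although the record does not say whether it or the native TMED2 leader directs secretion. The chemically synthesised TMED2 ectodomain was cloned between retained NotI and AscI sites and runs directly into rat CD4 domains 3 and 4. According to the catalogue, these are followed by an enzymatic biotinylation sequence, a linker and a His tag, though the feature table does not annotate those short elements separately. A rabbit β-globin polyadenylation signal terminates the transcript.

The CD4 domains serve as an antibody-recognisable spacer, the biotinylation sequence allows oriented capture on streptavidin, and the His tag allows affinity purification. The associated publication used a human platelet receptor protein microarray to screen for extracellular receptor–ligand interactions.
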