Addgene plasmid #51853: TMED2-bio-His
Purpose: Expresses full-length Transmembrane emp24 domain-containing protein 2 precursor ectodomain in mammalian cells. C-terminal rat Cd4d3+4 tag, biotinylation sequence and His tag.
Depositing lab: Gavin Wright. Depositing organization: Wellcome Sanger Institute. Publication: A human platelet receptor protein microarray identifies FcepsilonR1alpha as an activating PEAR1 ligand. Sun Y, Vandenbriele C, Kauskot A, Verhamme P, Hoylaerts MF, Wright GJ. Mol Cell Proteomics. 2015 Feb 23. pii: mcp.M114.046946. 10.1074/mcp.M114.046946 PubMed 25713122.
Backbone
  Vector backbone: pTT3
  Backbone manufacturer: Yves Durocher, NRC
  Backbone size w/o insert (bp): 6618
  Total vector size (bp): 7142
  Modifications to backbone: Rat CD4 d3+4, enzymatic biotinylation sequence, linker and His tag (CD4d3+4-BioLHis).
  Vector type: Mammalian Expression
Growth in bacteria
  Bacterial resistance: Ampicillin, 100 μg/mL
  Growth temperature: 37°C
  Growth strain: Top10
  Copy number: High Copy
Gene/Insert
  Gene/Insert name: TMED2 (alt name: Transmembrane emp24 domain-containing protein 2 precursor)
  Species: H. sapiens (human)
  Insert size (bp): 524
  Entrez Gene: TMED2 (a.k.a. P24A, RNP24, p24, p24b1, p24beta1)
  Promoter: CMV
  Tag / fusion protein: rat CD4 d3+4 (C terminal on backbone); enzymatic biotinylation sequence (C terminal on backbone); His tag (C terminal on backbone)
  Cloning method: Restriction Enzyme; 5′ cloning site NotI (not destroyed); 3′ cloning site AscI (not destroyed)
  Sequencing primers: 5′ CMV-fwd
Resource information
  A portion of this plasmid was derived from a plasmid made by: Insert was chemically synthesised.
Terms and licenses: Academic/Nonprofit Terms; Industry Terms: Not Available to Industry
Depositor comments: Article ref 49
How to cite: TMED2-bio-His was a gift from Gavin Wright (Addgene plasmid # 51853 ; http://n2t.net/addgene:51853 ; RRID:Addgene_51853)
