>Addgene plasmid #51853 | TMED2-bio-His | addgene partial sequence | sequence record 94634 | pMT2-F 5'-TTGCCTTTCTCTCCACAGGT-3'
ACTGCGGCCGCCACCATGGTCACACTGGCCGAGCTGCTGGTGCTGCTGGCCGCTCTGCTGGCCACCGTGT
CCGGCTACTTCGTGAGCATCGACGCCCACGCCGAGGAATGCTTTTTCGAGAGAGTGACCAGCGGCACCAA
GATGGGCCTGATCTTCGAGGTGGCCGAGGGCGGCTTCCTGGACATCGACGTGGAGATCACCGGCCCTGAC
AACAAGGGCATCTACAAGGGCGACCGGGAGAGCAGCGGCAAGTACACCTTCGCCGCCCACATGGACGGCA
CCTACAAGTTCTGCTTCAGCAACCGGATGAGCACCATGACCCCCAAGATCGTGATGTTCACCATCGACAT
CGGCGAGGCCCCCAAGGGCCAGGATATGGAAACCGAGGCCCACCAGAACAAGCTGGAAGAGATGATCAAC
GAGCTGGCCGTGGCCATGACAGCCGTGAAGCACGAGCAGGAATACATGGAAGTCCGGGAGCGGATCCACC
GGGCCATCAACGACAACACCAACTCTAGAGGCGCGCCGTCGACCTCCATCACGGCCTATAAGAGTGAGGG
GGAGTCAGCGGAGTTCTCCTTCCCACTCAACCTTGGAGAGGAAAGCCTGCAGGGAGAGTTGAGATGGAAG
GCAGAGAAGGCTCCTTCTTCCCAGTCCTGGATCACCTTCTCCCTAAAGAACCAAAAGGTGTCTGTGCAGA
AGTCTACTAGCAACCCCAAGTTCCAGCTGTCCGAAACGCTCCCACTCACCCTTCAGATACCCCAGGTCTC
CCTTCAGTTTGCTGGTTCTGGCAACCTGACCCTGACTCTGGACAGAGGGATACTGTATCAGGAAGTGAAC
CTGGTGGTGATGAAAGTGACTCAGCCCGACAGCAACACTTTGACCTGTGAGGTGATGGGACCCACCTCAC
CCAAGATGAGACTGATCTTGAAGCAGGA
