>Addgene plasmid #51853 | TMED2-bio-His | addgene partial sequence | sequence record 94841 | rb_glob_PA_term-R 5'-CCCATATGTCCTTCCGAGTG-3'
ATAAATTTCCTTTATTAGCCAGAGGTCGAGGTCGGGGGATCCTTAATTAATCACGTGTCTAGACTCAATG
GTGGTGATGGTGGTGGGGGCCCAGAGGGGCCAGAGGAGGCAGGTTCCTGTCCCTGTGGTTCCACAGCATC
TTCTGGGCGTCCAGGATGTGGTGCAGGCTGCCGGAATTCAACCCTTTGGATAAAACCTGGATCTTGGAGT
CCATCTTGACCTCTTCACCTTCACTCAGTAGACATTGCCACACCCCTGCTTCAGGGGCCTGCACTTGAAT
CACTTTCTCCTGCCTGGAGACCCTGGCCTCCTGATTCTCCTGCTTCAAGATCAGTCTCATCTTGGGTGAG
GTGGGTCCCATCACCTCACAGGTCAAAGTGTTGCTGTCGGGCTGAGTCACTTTCATCACCACCAGGTTCA
CTTCCTGATACAGTATCCCTCTGTCCAGAGTCAGGGTCAGGTTGCCAGAACCAGCAAACTGAAGGGAGAC
CTGGGGTATCTGAAGGGTGAGTGGGAGCGTTTCGGACAGCTGGAACTTGGGGTTGCTAGTAGACTTCTGC
ACAGACACCTTTTGGTTCTTTAGGGAGAAGGTGATCCAGGACTGGGAAGAAGGAGCCTTCTCTGCCTTCC
ATCTCAACTCTCCCTGCAGGCTTTCCTCTCCAAGGTTGAGTGGGAAGGAGAACTCCGCTGACTCCCCCTC
ACTCTTATAGGCCGTGATGGAGGTCGACGGCGCGCCTCTAGAGTTGGTGTTGTCGTTGATGGCCCGGTGG
ATCCGCTCCCGGACTTCCATGTATTCCTGCTCGTGCTTCACGGCTGTCATGGCCACGGCCAGCTCGTTGA
TCATCTC
